Addgene plasmid #224015: AiP12863 - pAAV-AiE0724m-minBG-SYFP2-WPRE3-BGHpA (Alias: CN2863)
Purpose: AiE0724m is an enhancer sequence, designed to drive AAV-mediated transgene expression in cortical Lamp5 GABAergic neurons
Depositing lab: Allen Institute for Brain Science & Jonathan Ting. Depositing organization: Allen Institute. Publication: A suite of enhancer AAVs and transgenic mouse lines for genetic access to cortical cell types. Ben-Simon Y, Hooper M, Narayan S, Daigle TL, Dwivedi D, Way SW, Oster A, Stafford DA, Mich JK, Taormina MJ, Martinez RA, Opitz-Araya X, Roth JR, Alexander JR, Allen S, Amster A, Arbuckle J, Ayala A, Baker PM, Bakken TE, Barcelli T, Barta S, Bendrick J, Bertagnolli D, Bielstein C, Bishwakarma P, Bowlus J, Boyer G, Brouner K, Casian B, Casper T, Chakka AB, Chakrabarty R, Chance RK, Chavan S, Clark M, Colbert K, Collman F, Daniel S, Departee M, DiValentin P, Donadio N, Dotson N, Egdorf T, Fliss T, Gabitto M, Garcia J, Gary A, Gasperini M, Gloe J, Goldy J, Gore BB, Graybuck L, Greisman N, Haeseleer F, Halterman C, Haradon Z, Hastings SD, Helback O, Ho W, Hockemeyer D, Huang C, Huff S, Hunker A, Johansen N, Jones D, Juneau Z, Kalmbach B, Kannan M, Khem S, Kussick E, Kutsal R, Larsen R, Lee C, Lee AY, Leibly M, Lenz GH, Li S, Liang E, Lusk N, Madigan Z, Malloy J, Malone J, McCue R, Melchor J, Mollenkopf T, Moosman S, Morin E, Newman D, Ng L, Ngo K, Omstead V, Otto S, Oyama A, Pena N, Pham T, Phillips E, Pom CA, Potekhina L, Ransford S, Ray PL, Rette D, Reynoldson C, Rimorin C, Rocha D, Ruiz A, Sanchez REA, Sawyer L, Sedeno-Cortes A, Sevigny JP, Shapovalova N, Shepard N, Shulga L, Sigler AR, Siverts L, Soliman S, Somasundaram S, Staats B, Stewart K, Szelenyi E, Tieu M, Trader C, Tran A, van Velthoven CTJ, Walker M, Wang Y, Weed N, Wirthlin M, Wood T, Wynalda B, Yao Z, Zhou T, Ariza J, Dee N, Reding M, Ronellenfitch K, Mufti S, Sunkin SM, Smith KA, Esposito L, Waters J, Thyagarajan B, Yao S, Lein ES, Zeng H, Levi BP, Ngai J, Ting JT, Tasic B. Cell. 2025 May 16:S0092-8674(25)00513-6. doi: 10.1016/j.cell.2025.05.002. PubMed 40403729.
Backbone
  Vector backbone: pAAV
  Vector type: AAV
Growth in bacteria
  Bacterial resistance: Ampicillin, 100 μg/mL
  Growth temperature: 30°C
  Growth strain: NEB Stable
  Copy number: High Copy
Gene/Insert
  Gene/Insert name: SYFP2
  Species: Synthetic
  Mutation: NA
  Promoter: minBG
  Cloning method: Other
Terms and licenses: Academic/Nonprofit Terms; Industry Terms: Not Available to Industry
Depositor comments: Cloning Method: RE Cloning
How to cite: AiP12863 - pAAV-AiE0724m-minBG-SYFP2-WPRE3-BGHpA (Alias: CN2863) was a gift from Allen Institute for Brain Science & Jonathan Ting (Addgene plasmid # 224015 ; http://n2t.net/addgene:224015 ; RRID:Addgene_224015)
