[The description below was written by a language model from this plasmid's Addgene catalogue record and pLannotate feature annotations shown in this document.]
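Description:
AiP12863 - pAAV-AiE0724m-minBG-SYFP2-WPRE3-BGHpA (alias CN2863) is a 4,550 nt AAV transfer plasmid built on a pAAV backbone and intended for packaging a reporter genome into recombinant adeno-associated virus. In bacteria it is maintained by a high-copy ColE1/pUC-type origin and selected with ampicillin through the bla (AmpR) gene and its promoter. The backbone also carries an M13 phage origin and short remnants annotated as pBR322 bom and rop fragments. Two AAV2 inverted terminal repeats flank the expression cassette and define the segment that is replicated and packaged into viral particles. The recombination-prone nature of ITRs is consistent with the recorded use of a stability-oriented cloning strain.

Between the ITRs, the enhancer AiE0724m sits upstream of a minimal beta-globin promoter (minBG). The minimal promoter has little activity by itself, so the cell-type pattern of transcription is set by the enhancer. Neither element is annotated by name in the feature table. A short hit to a fragment of mouse Aass lies in the region upstream of the reporter where the enhancer would be expected, and it probably reflects genomic sequence similarity rather than a functional coding segment. The transcribed unit encodes SYFP2, a rapidly maturing monomeric yellow fluorescent protein. It is followed by WPRE3, a shortened woodchuck hepatitis virus posttranscriptional regulatory element (detected as two WPRE fragments) that boosts transcript expression, and then by the bovine growth hormone polyadenylation signal.

According to the record, AiE0724m was designed to drive AAV-mediated transgene expression in cortical Lamp5 GABAergic neurons. The construct therefore serves as a fluorescent reporter vector for labelling that interneuron population, and it belongs to a larger collection of enhancer AAVs for genetic access to cortical cell types.
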