Features (pLannotate 1.2.2; 14 found; start..end, strand, type, name):
      1..141     -  repeat_region  AAV2 ITR: inverted terminal repeat of adeno-associated virus serotype 2 inverted
    170..283     -  CDS            Aass (fragment): AASS_MOUSE - Also known as Lorsdh. Experimental evidence at protein level: Swiss-Prot protein existence level 1. Bifunctional enzyme that catalyzes the first two steps in lysine degradation. The N-terminal and the C-terminal contain lysine- oxoglutarate reductase and saccharopine dehydrogenase activity, respectively. From Mus musculus (Mouse).
    568..1284    +  CDS            SYFP2: SYFP2 is a basic (constitutively fluorescent) yellow fluorescent protein published in 2006, derived from Aequorea victoria. It is reported to be a very rapidly-maturing monomer with moderate acid sensitivity.
   1324..1481    +  misc_feature   WPRE (fragment): woodchuck hepatitis virus posttranscriptional regulatory element
   1487..1567    +  misc_feature   WPRE (fragment): woodchuck hepatitis virus posttranscriptional regulatory element
   1584..1695    +  polyA_signal   bGH poly(A) signal: bovine growth hormone polyadenylation signal
   1813..1953    +  repeat_region  AAV2 ITR: inverted terminal repeat of adeno-associated virus serotype 2 inverted
   1958..2009    -  misc_feature   bom (fragment): basis of mobility region from pBR322
   2028..2408    +  rep_origin     M13 ori (sequence partly withheld): M13 bacteriophage origin of replication; arrow indicates direction of (+) strand synthesis
   2484..2533    -  misc_feature   bom (fragment): basis of mobility region from pBR322
   2635..2670    -  CDS            rop (fragment): Rop protein, which maintains plasmids at low copy number; rop
   2765..2869    +  promoter       AmpR promoter: bla
   2870..3730    +  CDS            AmpR: β-lactamase; bla; confers resistance to ampicillin, carbenicillin, and related antibiotics
   3901..4489    +  rep_origin     ori: high-copy-number ColE1/pMB1/pBR322/pUC origin of replication
>Addgene plasmid #224015 | AiP12863 - pAAV-AiE0724m-minBG-SYFP2-WPRE3-BGHpA (Alias: CN2863) | addgene full sequence | sequence record 449780 | Addgene NGS Result
CCTGCAGGCAGCTGCGCGCTCGCTCGCTCACTGAGGCCGCCCGGGCAAAGCCCGGGCGTCGGGCGACCTT
TGGTCGCCCGGCCTCAGTGAGCGAGCGAGCGCGCAGAGAGGGAGTGGCCAACTCCATCACTAGGGGTTCC
TGCGGCCGCACGCGTACCGGTCCCCTTACCATTTCTTCAACATAAGGGTAAAGCATGTCTCCAAAGTATT
CCGTAGCCTCGATTGGAAGCTGTGCTGGCAAATTGTCAATGGAACACATCAGGATCCCGGAGCCTTCAAC
ACTAAGAGAGGCAACATCCTTTATTCAAATGCACAAAATATGACTTGAAATTTTTCCCAGACTCTACTCC
ATTCCAACATTTGTATCACTGCTATTAATATATTTATAGTCTTGAGAAAAAGGCATAACACTATAAACAA
GACTGCTTTTCAAACAAAACTTTTTTTTTCCAACTTGGCAGCCTATCTGAGCTCGGGCTGGGCATAAAAG
TCAGGGCAGAGCCATCTATTGCTTACATTTGCTTCTGGGATCCAGATCTTTCGAAGCTAGCGCTACCGGT
CGCCACCATGGTGAGCAAGGGCGAGGAGCTGTTCACCGGGGTGGTGCCCATCCTGGTCGAGCTGGACGGC
GACGTAAACGGCCACAAGTTCAGCGTGTCCGGCGAGGGCGAGGGCGATGCCACCTACGGCAAGCTGACCC
TGAAGCTGATCTGCACCACCGGCAAGCTGCCCGTGCCCTGGCCCACCCTCGTGACCACCCTGGGCTACGG
CGTGCAGTGCTTCGCCCGCTACCCCGACCACATGAAGCAGCACGACTTCTTCAAGTCCGCCATGCCCGAA
GGCTACGTCCAGGAGCGCACCATCTTCTTCAAGGACGACGGCAACTACAAGACCCGCGCCGAGGTGAAGT
TCGAGGGCGACACCCTGGTGAACCGCATCGAGCTGAAGGGCATCGACTTCAAGGAGGACGGCAACATCCT
GGGGCACAAGCTGGAGTACAACTACAACAGCCACAACGTCTATATCACCGCCGACAAGCAGAAGAACGGC
ATCAAGGCCAACTTCAAGATCCGCCACAACATCGAGGACGGCGGCGTGCAGCTCGCCGACCACTACCAGC
AGAACACCCCCATCGGCGACGGCCCCGTGCTGCTGCCCGACAACCACTACCTGAGCTACCAGTCCAAGCT
GAGCAAAGACCCCAACGAGAAGCGCGATCACATGGTCCTGCTGGAGTTCGTGACCGCCGCCGGGATCACT
CTCGGCATGGACGAGCTGTACAAGTAAGTCGACGGCGCGCCGCGGCCGCGAATTCGATATCATAATCAAC
CTCTGGATTACAAAATTTGTGAAAGATTGACTGGTATTCTTAACTATGTTGCTCCTTTTACGCTATGTGG
ATACGCTGCTTTAATGCCTTTGTATCATGCTATTGCTTCCCGTATGGCTTTCATTTTCTCCTCCTTGTAT
AAATCCTGGTTAGTTCTTGCCACGGCGGAACTCATCGCCGCCTGCCTTGCCCGCTGCTGGACAGGGGCTC
GGCTGTTGGGCACTGACAATTCCGTGGCTCGAGAGATCTTCGACTGTGCCTTCTAGTTGCCAGCCATCTG
TTGTTTGCCCCTCCCCCGTGCCTTCCTTGACCCTGGAAGGTGCCACTCCCACTGTCCTTTCCTAATAAAA
TGAGGAAATTGCATCGCATTGTCTGAGTAGGTGTCATTCTATTCTGGGGGGTGGGGTGGGGCAGGACAGC
AAGGGGGAGGATTGGGAAGACAATAGCAGGCATGAGATCTCACGTGCGGACCGAGCGGCCGCAGGAACCC
CTAGTGATGGAGTTGGCCACTCCCTCTCTGCGCGCTCGCTCGCTCACTGAGGCCGGGCGACCAAAGGTCG
CCCGACGCCCGGGCTTTGCCCGGGCGGCCTCAGTGAGCGAGCGAGCGCGCAGCTGCCTGCAGGGGCGCCT
GATGCGGTATTTTCTCCTTACGCATCTGTGCGGTATTTCACACCGCATA
[142 nt withheld, positions 2010-2151]
C
[141 nt withheld, positions 2153-2293]
CCTTTGACGTTGGAGTCCACGTTCTTT
[37 nt withheld, positions 2321-2357]
ACCCTATCTCGGGCTATTCTTTTGATTTATAAGGGATTTTGCCGATTTCGGCCTATTGGTTAAAAAATGA
GCTGATTTAACAAAAATTTAACGCGAATTTTAACAAAATATTAACGTTTACAATTTTATGGTGCACTCTC
AGTACAATCTGCTCTGATGCCGCATAGTTAAGCCAGCCCCGACACCCGCCAACACCCGCTGACGCGCCCT
GACGGGCTTGTCTGCTCCCGGCATCCGCTTACAGACAAGCTGTGACCGTCTCCGGGAGCTGCATGTGTCA
GAGGTTTTCACCGTCATCACCGAAACGCGCGAGACGAAAGGGCCTCGTGATACGCCTATTTTTATAGGTT
AATGTCATGATAATAATGGTTTCTTAGACGTCAGGTGGCACTTTTCGGGGAAATGTGCGCGGAACCCCTA
TTTGTTTATTTTTCTAAATACATTCAAATATGTATCCGCTCATGAGACAATAACCCTGATAAATGCTTCA
ATAATATTGAAAAAGGAAGAGTATGAGTATTCAACATTTCCGTGTCGCCCTTATTCCCTTTTTTGCGGCA
TTTTGCCTTCCTGTTTTTGCTCACCCAGAAACGCTGGTGAAAGTAAAAGATGCTGAAGATCAGTTGGGTG
CACGAGTGGGTTACATCGAACTGGATCTCAACAGCGGTAAGATCCTTGAGAGTTTTCGCCCCGAAGAACG
TTTTCCAATGATGAGCACTTTTAAAGTTCTGCTATGTGGCGCGGTATTATCCCGTATTGACGCCGGGCAA
GAGCAACTCGGTCGCCGCATACACTATTCTCAGAATGACTTGGTTGAGTACTCACCAGTCACAGAAAAGC
ATCTTACGGATGGCATGACAGTAAGAGAATTATGCAGTGCTGCCATAACCATGAGTGATAACACTGCGGC
CAACTTACTTCTGACAACGATCGGAGGACCGAAGGAGCTAACCGCTTTTTTGCACAACATGGGGGATCAT
GTAACTCGCCTTGATCGTTGGGAACCGGAGCTGAATGAAGCCATACCAAACGACGAGCGTGACACCACGA
TGCCTGTAGCAATGGCAACAACGTTGCGCAAACTATTAACTGGCGAACTACTTACTCTAGCTTCCCGGCA
ACAATTAATAGACTGGATGGAGGCGGATAAAGTTGCAGGACCACTTCTGCGCTCGGCCCTTCCGGCTGGC
TGGTTTATTGCTGATAAATCTGGAGCCGGTGAGCGTGGGTCTCGCGGTATCATTGCAGCACTGGGGCCAG
ATGGTAAGCCCTCCCGTATCGTAGTTATCTACACGACGGGGAGTCAGGCAACTATGGATGAACGAAATAG
ACAGATCGCTGAGATAGGTGCCTCACTGATTAAGCATTGGTAACTGTCAGACCAAGTTTACTCATATATA
CTTTAGATTGATTTAAAACTTCATTTTTAATTTAAAAGGATCTAGGTGAAGATCCTTTTTGATAATCTCA
TGACCAAAATCCCTTAACGTGAGTTTTCGTTCCACTGAGCGTCAGACCCCGTAGAAAAGATCAAAGGATC
TTCTTGAGATCCTTTTTTTCTGCGCGTAATCTGCTGCTTGCAAACAAAAAAACCACCGCTACCAGCGGTG
GTTTGTTTGCCGGATCAAGAGCTACCAACTCTTTTTCCGAAGGTAACTGGCTTCAGCAGAGCGCAGATAC
CAAATACTGTCCTTCTAGTGTAGCCGTAGTTAGGCCACCACTTCAAGAACTCTGTAGCACCGCCTACATA
CCTCGCTCTGCTAATCCTGTTACCAGTGGCTGCTGCCAGTGGCGATAAGTCGTGTCTTACCGGGTTGGAC
TCAAGACGATAGTTACCGGATAAGGCGCAGCGGTCGGGCTGAACGGGGGGTTCGTGCACACAGCCCAGCT
TGGAGCGAACGACCTACACCGAACTGAGATACCTACAGCGTGAGCTATGAGAAAGCGCCACGCTTCCCGA
AGGGAGAAAGGCGGACAGGTATCCGGTAAGCGGCAGGGTCGGAACAGGAGAGCGCACGAGGGAGCTTCCA
GGGGGAAACGCCTGGTATCTTTATAGTCCTGTCGGGTTTCGCCACCTCTGACTTGAGCGTCGATTTTTGT
GATGCTCGTCAGGGGGGCGGAGCCTATGGAAAAACGCCAGCAACGCGGCCTTTTTACGGTTCCTGGCCTT
TTGCTGGCCTTTTGCTCACATGT
